>Addgene plasmid #180623 | pCA528 RPS6KL1 MIT, residues 20-140 | addgene full sequence | sequence record 358625 | Addgene NGS Result
TGGCGAATGGG
[124 nt withheld, positions 12-135]
C
[91 nt withheld, positions 137-227]
A
[49 nt withheld, positions 229-277]
CCTTTGACGTTGGAGTCCACGTTCTTT
[37 nt withheld, positions 305-341]
ACCCTATCTCGGTCTATTCTTTTGATTTATAAGGGATTTTGCCGATTTCGGCCTATTGGTTAAAAAATGA
GCTGATTTAACAAAAATTTAACGCGAATTTTAACAAAATATTAACGCTTACAATTTAGGTGGCACTTTTC
GGGGAAATGTGCGCGGAACCCCTATTTGTTTATTTTTCTAAATACATTCAAATATGTATCCGCTCATGAA
TTAATTCTTAGAAAAACTCATCGAGCATCAAATGAAACTGCAATTTATTCATATCAGGATTATCAATACC
ATATTTTTGAAAAAGCCGTTTCTGTAATGAAGGAGAAAACTCACCGAGGCAGTTCCATAGGATGGCAAGA
TCCTGGTATCGGTCTGCGATTCCGACTCGTCCAACATCAATACAACCTATTAATTTCCCCTCGTCAAAAA
TAAGGTTATCAAGTGAGAAATCACCATGAGTGACGACTGAATCCGGTGAGAATGGCAAAAGTTTATGCAT
TTCTTTCCAGACTTGTTCAACAGGCCAGCCATTACGCTCGTCATCAAAATCACTCGCATCAACCAAACCG
TTATTCATTCGTGATTGCGCCTGAGCGAGACGAAATACGCGATCGCTGTTAAAAGGACAATTACAAACAG
GAATCGAATGCAACCGGCGCAGGAACACTGCCAGCGCATCAACAATATTTTCACCTGAATCAGGATATTC
TTCTAATACCTGGAATGCTGTTTTCCCGGGGATCGCAGTGGTGAGTAACCATGCATCATCAGGAGTACGG
ATAAAATGCTTGATGGTCGGAAGAGGCATAAATTCCGTCAGCCAGTTTAGTCTGACCATCTCATCTGTAA
CATCATTGGCAACGCTACCTTTGCCATGTTTCAGAAACAACTCTGGCGCATCGGGCTTCCCATACAATCG
ATAGATTGTCGCACCTGATTGCCCGACATTATCGCGAGCCCATTTATACCCATATAAATCAGCATCCATG
TTGGAATTTAATCGCGGCCTAGAGCAAGACGTTTCCCGTTGAATATGGCTCATAACACCCCTTGTATTAC
TGTTTATGTAAGCAGACAGTTTTATTGTTCATGACCAAAATCCCTTAACGTGAGTTTTCGTTCCACTGAG
CGTCAGACCCCGTAGAAAAGATCAAAGGATCTTCTTGAGATCCTTTTTTTCTGCGCGTAATCTGCTGCTT
GCAAACAAAAAAACCACCGCTACCAGCGGTGGTTTGTTTGCCGGATCAAGAGCTACCAACTCTTTTTCCG
AAGGTAACTGGCTTCAGCAGAGCGCAGATACCAAATACTGTCCTTCTAGTGTAGCCGTAGTTAGGCCACC
ACTTCAAGAACTCTGTAGCACCGCCTACATACCTCGCTCTGCTAATCCTGTTACCAGTGGCTGCTGCCAG
TGGCGATAAGTCGTGTCTTACCGGGTTGGACTCAAGACGATAGTTACCGGATAAGGCGCAGCGGTCGGGC
TGAACGGGGGGTTCGTGCACACAGCCCAGCTTGGAGCGAACGACCTACACCGAACTGAGATACCTACAGC
GTGAGCTATGAGAAAGCGCCACGCTTCCCGAAGGGAGAAAGGCGGACAGGTATCCGGTAAGCGGCAGGGT
CGGAACAGGAGAGCGCACGAGGGAGCTTCCAGGGGGAAACGCCTGGTATCTTTATAGTCCTGTCGGGTTT
CGCCACCTCTGACTTGAGCGTCGATTTTTGTGATGCTCGTCAGGGGGGCGGAGCCTATGGAAAAACGCCA
GCAACGCGGCCTTTTTACGGTTCCTGGCCTTTTGCTGGCCTTTTGCTCACATGTTCTTTCCTGCGTTATC
CCCTGATTCTGTGGATAACCGTATTACCGCCTTTGAGTGAGCTGATACCGCTCGCCGCAGCCGAACGACC
GAGCGCAGCGAGTCAGTGAGCGAGGAAGCGGAAGAGCGCCTGATGCGGTATTTTCTCCTTACGCATCTGT
GCGGTATTTCACACCGCAATGGTGCACTCTCAGTACAATCTGCTCTGATGCCGCATAGTTAAGCCAGTAT
ACACTCCGCTATCGCTACGTGACTGGGTCATGGCTGCGCCCCGACACCCGCCAACACCCGCTGACGCGCC
CTGACGGGCTTGTCTGCTCCCGGCATCCGCTTACAGACAAGCTGTGACCGTCTCCGGGAGCTGCATGTGT
CAGAGGTTTTCACCGTCATCACCGAAACGCGCGAGGCAGCTGCGGTAAAGCTCATCAGCGTGGTCGTGAA
GCGATTCACAGATGTCTGCCTGTTCATCCGCGTCCAGCTCGTTGAGTTTCTCCAGAAGCGTTAATGTCTG
GCTTCTGATAAAGCGGGCCATGTTAAGGGCGGTTTTTTCCTGTTTGGTCACTGATGCCTCCGTGTAAGGG
GGATTTCTGTTCATGGGGGTAATGATACCGATGAAACGAGAGAGGATGCTCACGATACGGGTTACTGATG
ATGAACATGCCCGGTTACTGGAACGTTGTGAGGGTAAACAACTGGCGGTATGGATGCGGCGGGACCAGAG
AAAAATCACTCAGGGTCAATGCCAGCGCTTCGTTAATACAGATGTAGGTGTTCCACAGGGTAGCCAGCAG
CATCCTGCGATGCAGATCCGGAACATAATGGTGCAGGGCGCTGACTTCCGCGTTTCCAGACTTTACGAAA
CACGGAAACCGAAGACCATTCATGTTGTTGCTCAGGTCGCAGACGTTTTGCAGCAGCAGTCGCTTCACGT
TCGCTCGCGTATCGGTGATTCATTCTGCTAACCAGTAAGGCAACCCCGCCAGCCTAGCCGGGTCCTCAAC
GACAGGAGCACGATCATGCGCACCCGTGGGGCCGCCATGCCGGCGATAATGGCCTGCTTCTCGCCGAAAC
GTTTGGTGGCGGGACCAGTGACGAAGGCTTGAGCGAGGGCGTGCAAGATTCCGAATACCGCAAGCGACAG
GCCGATCATCGTCGCGCTCCAGCGAAAGCGGTCCTCGCCGAAAATGACCCAGAGCGCTGCCGGCACCTGT
CCTACGAGTTGCATGATAAAGAAGACAGTCATAAGTGCGGCGACGATAGTCATGCCCCGCGCCCACCGGA
AGGAGCTGACTGGGTTGAAGGCTCTCAAGGGCATCGGTCGAGATCCCGGTGCCTAATGAGTGAGCTAACT
TACATTAATTGCGTTGCGCTCACTGCCCGCTTTCCAGTCGGGAAACCTGTCGTGCCAGCTGCATTAATGA
ATCGGCCAACGCGCGGGGAGAGGCGGTTTGCGTATTGGGCGCCAGGGTGGTTTTTCTTTTCACCAGTGAG
ACGGGCAACAGCTGATTGCCCTTCACCGCCTGGCCCTGAGAGAGTTGCAGCAAGCGGTCCACGCTGGTTT
GCCCCAGCAGGCGAAAATCCTGTTTGATGGTGGTTAACGGCGGGATATAACATGAGCTGTCTTCGGTATC
GTCGTATCCCACTACCGAGATATCCGCACCAACGCGCAGCCCGGACTCGGTAATGGCGCGCATTGCGCCC
AGCGCCATCTGATCGTTGGCAACCAGCATCGCAGTGGGAACGATGCCCTCATTCAGCATTTGCATGGTTT
GTTGAAAACCGGACATGGCACTCCAGTCGCCTTCCCGTTCCGCTATCGGCTGAATTTGATTGCGAGTGAG
ATATTTATGCCAGCCAGCCAGACGCAGACGCGCCGAGACAGAACTTAATGGGCCCGCTAACAGCGCGATT
TGCTGGTGACCCAATGCGACCAGATGCTCCACGCCCAGTCGCGTACCGTCTTCATGGGAGAAAATAATAC
TGTTGATGGGTGTCTGGTCAGAGACATCAAGAAATAACGCCGGAACATTAGTGCAGGCAGCTTCCACAGC
AATGGCATCCTGGTCATCCAGCGGATAGTTAATGATCAGCCCACTGACGCGTTGCGCGAGAAGATTGTGC
ACCGCCGCTTTACAGGCTTCGACGCCGCTTCGTTCTACCATCGACACCACCACGCTGGCACCCAGTTGAT
CGGCGCGAGATTTAATCGCCGCGACAATTTGCGACGGCGCGTGCAGGGCCAGACTGGAGGTGGCAACGCC
AATCAGCAACGACTGTTTGCCCGCCAGTTGTTGTGCCACGCGGTTGGGAATGTAATTCAGCTCCGCCATC
GCCGCTTCCACTTTTTCCCGCGTTTTCGCAGAAACGTGGCTGGCCTGGTTCACCACGCGGGAAACGGTCT
GATAAGAGACACCGGCATACTCTGCGACATCGTATAACGTTACTGGTTTCACATTCACCACCCTGAATTG
ACTCTCTTCCGGGCGCTATCATGCCATACCGCGAAAGGTTTTGCGCCATTCGATGGTGTCCGGGATCTCG
ACGCTCTCCCTTATGCGACTCCTGCATTAGGAAGCAGCCCAGTAGTAGGTTGAGGCCGTTGAGCACCGCC
GCCGCAAGGAATGGTGCATGCAAGGAGATGGCGCCCAACAGTCCCCCGGCCACGGGGCCTGCCACCATAC
CCACGCCGAAACAAGCGCTCATGAGCCCGAAGTGGCGAGCCCGATCTTCCCCATCGGTGATGTCGGCGAT
ATAGGCGCCAGCAACCGCACCTGTGGCGCCGGTGATGCCGGCCACGATGCGTCCGGCGTAGAGGATCGAG
ATCTCGATCCCGCGAAATTAATACGACTCACTATAGGGGAATTGTGAGCGGATAACAATTCCCCTCTAGA
AATAATTTTGTTTAACTTTAAGAAGGAGATATACATATGGGTCATCACCATCATCACCATGGTTCGGACT
CAGAAGTCAATCAAGAAGCTAAGCCAGAGGTCAAGCCAGAAGTCAAGCCTGAGACTCACATCAATTTAAA
GGTGTCCGATGGATCTTCAGAGATCTTCTTCAAGATCAAAAAGACCACTCCTTTAAGAAGGCTGATGGAA
GCGTTCGCTAAAAGACAGGGTAAGGAAATGGACTCCTTAAGATTCTTGTACGACGGTATTAGAATTCAAG
CTGATCAGACCCCTGAAGATTTGGACATGGAGGATAACGATATTATTGAGGCTCACAGAGAACAGATTGG
TGGTGGAGTGCCTGACATGACAAAACGTGACTATCTGGTGGATGCGGCCACGCAGATCCGGCTGGCCCTG
GAGCGCGATGTTAGTGAGGACTATGAGGCGGCCTTCAACCACTATCAGAATGGCGTGGACGTGCTGCTCC
GTGGCATACACGTTGACCCCAACAAGGAGCGACGTGAGGCTGTGAAGCTGAAAATTACCAAATACCTGCG
GCGGGCAGAGGAGATCTTCAACTGCCACCTGCAGCGGTGAGGATCCGAATTCGAGCTCCGTCGACAAGCT
TGCGGCCGCACTCGAGCACCACCACCACCACCACTGAGATCCGGCTGCTAACAAAGCCCGAAAGGAAGCT
GAGTTGGCTGCTGCCACCGCTGAGCAATAACTAGCATAACCCCTTGGGGCCTCTAAACGGGTCTTGAGGG
GTTTTTTGCTGAAAGGAGGAACTATATCCGGAT
Features (pLannotate 1.2.2; 20 found; start..end, strand, type, name):
     12..440     +  rep_origin     f1 ori (sequence partly withheld): f1 bacteriophage origin of replication; arrow indicates direction of (+) strand synthesis
    493..550     +  promoter       AmpR promoter (fragment): bla
    559..1374    -  CDS            KanR: aminoglycoside phosphotransferase; aph(3')-Ia; confers resistance to kanamycin in bacteria or G418 (Geneticin®) in eukaryotes
   1496..2084    +  rep_origin     ori: high-copy-number ColE1/pMB1/pBR322/pUC origin of replication
   2270..2409    -  misc_feature   bom: basis of mobility region from pBR322
   2511..2702    -  CDS            rop: Rop protein, which maintains plasmids at low copy number; rop
   2719..3099    +  CDS            YPB1_ECOLX: Protein predicted: Swiss-Prot protein existence level 4. From Escherichia coli.
   3171..3462    -  CDS            TcR (fragment): tetracycline efflux protein; tet; confers resistance to tetracycline
   3477..3498    -  protein_bind   CAP binding site: CAP binding activates transcription in the presence of cAMP. E. coli catabolite activator protein
   3511..4593    -  CDS            lacI: lac repressor; lacI; The lac repressor binds to the lac operator to inhibit transcription in E. coli. This inhibition can be relieved by adding lactose or isopropyl-β-D-thiogalactopyranoside (IPTG).
   4594..4671    -  promoter       lacI promoter: lacI
   4679..4958    -  CDS            TcR (fragment): tetracycline efflux protein; tet; confers resistance to tetracycline
   4980..4998    +  promoter       T7 promoter: promoter for bacteriophage T7 RNA polymerase
   4999..5023    +  protein_bind   lac operator: The lac repressor binds to the lac operator to inhibit transcription in E. coli. This inhibition can be relieved by adding lactose or isopropyl-β-D-thiogalactopyranoside (IPTG). lac repressor encoded by lacI
   5038..5060    +  RBS            RBS: efficient ribosome binding site from bacteriophage T7 gene 10 (Olins and Rangwala, 1989)
   5095..5385    +  CDS            SUMO: cleavable ubiquitin-like protein tag; S. cerevisiae SMT3 (truncated)
   5356..5628    +  CDS            Rps6kl1 (fragment): RPKL1_MOUSE - Experimental evidence at protein level: Swiss-Prot protein existence level 1. From Mus musculus (Mouse).
   5678..5695    +  CDS            9xHis (fragment): 9xHis affinity tag
   5705..5754    +  CDS            SET1 (fragment): solubility-enhancement tag derived from T7 phage gene 10B
   5762..5809    +  terminator     T7 terminator: transcription terminator for bacteriophage T7 RNA polymerase
