[The description below was written by a language model from this plasmid's Addgene catalogue record and pLannotate feature annotations shown in this document.]
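Description:
pCA528 RPS6KL1 MIT, residues 20-140 is a 5.8 kb bacterial expression plasmid built on the pCA528 backbone, a pET-style T7 vector, for producing the MIT (microtubule interacting and trafficking) domain of human RPS6KL1 (also called RSKL2) in E. coli. It is selected with kanamycin through an aph(3')-Ia resistance gene and replicates from a ColE1/pBR322-type origin. The annotated bom site and rop gene are consistent with a pBR322-derived replicon, although the record lists copy number as unknown. An f1 origin is also present. Short tetracycline-resistance fragments flanking the lacI region are non-functional remnants of the backbone's ancestry.

The expression cassette consists of a T7 promoter followed directly by a lac operator, the phage T7 gene 10 ribosome binding site, the open reading frame and a T7 terminator. The plasmid-borne lacI gene supplies repressor, so transcription stays off until induced with IPTG in a host that provides T7 RNA polymerase. The catalogue describes an N-terminal His-SUMO tag supplied by the backbone. The feature table annotates the yeast SMT3-derived SUMO module immediately upstream of the RPS6KL1 segment, but it does not separately call the N-terminal His tag. The insert was matched by the annotation software to the mouse orthologue, whereas the catalogue states that it is human. A His-tag fragment and a small T7 gene 10B-derived fragment are annotated downstream of the insert, and the record does not say whether these are translated. SUMO fusions typically aid solubility and allow the tag to be removed by a SUMO protease after affinity purification. The construct belongs to a set made to survey interactions between human ESCRT-III proteins and MIT domains.
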