Addgene plasmid #180623: pCA528 RPS6KL1 MIT, residues 20-140
Purpose: Bacterial expression for RPS6KL1 MIT domain, residues 20-140. Has N-terminal HIS-SUMO tag. Internal ID: WISP20-32.
Depositing lab: Wesley Sundquist. Depositing organization: University of Utah. Publication: Comprehensive analysis of the human ESCRT-III-MIT domain interactome reveals new cofactors for cytokinetic abscission. Wenzel DM, Mackay DR, Skalicky JJ, Paine EL, Miller MS, Ullman KS, Sundquist WI. Elife. 2022 Sep 15;11:e77779. doi: 10.7554/eLife.77779. PubMed 36107470.
Backbone
  Vector backbone: pCA528
  Vector type: Bacterial Expression
Growth in bacteria
  Bacterial resistance: Kanamycin, 50 μg/mL
  Growth temperature: 37°C
  Growth strain: DH5alpha
  Copy number: Unknown
Gene/Insert
  Gene/Insert name: RPS6KL1
  Species: H. sapiens (human)
  Mutation: Residues 20-140
  Entrez Gene: RPS6KL1 (a.k.a. RSKL2)
  Promoter: T7
  Tag / fusion protein: HIS-SUMO (N terminal on backbone)
  Cloning method: Unknown
  Sequencing primers: 5′ T7 for; 3′ T7 term
Terms and licenses: Academic/Nonprofit Terms; Industry Terms: Not Available to Industry
Depositor comments: Read the preprint on bioRxiv: https://www.biorxiv.org/content/10.1101/2022.02.09.477148v1
How to cite: pCA528 RPS6KL1 MIT, residues 20-140 was a gift from Wesley Sundquist (Addgene plasmid # 180623 ; http://n2t.net/addgene:180623 ; RRID:Addgene_180623)
